Addgene plasmid #163435: Nup54_mEGFP510(-4)
Purpose: Mammalian expression of Nup54 with a mEGFP (missing the first 4 amino acids) at the caroxyl-terminus with no linker and a total net fusion of (-4) amino acids
Depositing lab: Sanford Simon. Depositing organization: Rockefeller University.
Backbone
  Vector backbone: Unspecified
  Vector type: Mammalian Expression
Growth in bacteria
  Bacterial resistance: Kanamycin, 50 μg/mL
  Growth temperature: 37°C
  Growth strain: DH5alpha
  Copy number: High Copy
Gene/Insert
  Gene/Insert name: Nup54
  Species: H. sapiens (human)
  Entrez Gene: NUP54
  Promoter: CMV
  Tag / fusion protein: mEGFP (C terminal on insert)
  Cloning method: Gibson Cloning
Terms and licenses: Academic/Nonprofit Terms; Industry Terms: Not Available to Industry
How to cite: Nup54_mEGFP510(-4) was a gift from Sanford Simon (Addgene plasmid # 163435)
