[The description below was written by a language model from this plasmid's Addgene catalogue record and pLannotate feature annotations shown in this document.]
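Description:
Nup54_mEGFP510(-4) is a mammalian expression plasmid that produces the nuclear pore complex protein Nup54 fused directly at its carboxyl terminus to monomeric EGFP. The backbone is listed as unspecified. The annotated features show a high-copy ColE1/pUC-type origin for propagation in E. coli, an f1 origin, and a single NeoR/KanR (Tn5 aminoglycoside phosphotransferase) gene placed behind both a bacterial bla promoter and the SV40 enhancer/early promoter and followed by an HSV TK polyadenylation signal. This arrangement gives kanamycin selection in bacteria and could support G418 selection in mammalian cells. Short fragments annotated as ble, SV40 large T antigen and bGH poly(A) appear to be backbone remnants rather than functional parts.

The payload is driven by the CMV immediate-early enhancer and promoter, followed by a multiple cloning site remnant, the Nup54 coding sequence, the mEGFP coding sequence and an SV40 polyadenylation signal. According to the record, the mEGFP lacks its first four amino acids and is joined to Nup54 with no linker, for a net fusion length of minus four residues. The slight overlap of the two annotated coding features is consistent with such a tight junction. This plausibly constrains the fluorophore relative to the nucleoporin, though the record states no application beyond mammalian expression of the fusion. The catalogue lists the insert as human, whereas the automated annotation matched it best to rat Nup54, so the species of origin should be checked against the sequence. The depositor sequence (6,294 nt) and the repository's sequencing result (6,252 nt) have the same feature layout but differ slightly in length, with part of the difference lying between mEGFP and the SV40 region.
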