Features (pLannotate 1.2.2; 15 found; start..end, strand, type, name):
     61..364     +  enhancer       CMV enhancer: human cytomegalovirus immediate early enhancer
    365..568     +  promoter       CMV promoter: human cytomegalovirus (CMV) immediate early promoter
    591..671     +  misc_feature   MCS: multiple cloning site
    680..2209    +  CDS            Nup54: NUP54_RAT - Experimental evidence at protein level: Swiss-Prot protein existence level 1. Component of the nuclear pore complex, a complex required for the trafficking across the nuclear membrane. From Rattus norvegicus (Rat).
   2201..2914    +  CDS            mEGFP: mEGFP is a basic (constitutively fluorescent) green fluorescent protein published in 2002, derived from Aequorea victoria. It has moderate acid sensitivity.
   2976..3059    +  CDS            large T antigen (fragment): large T antigen from SV40 (simian virus 40)
   3082..3203    +  polyA_signal   SV40 poly(A) signal: SV40 polyadenylation signal
   3237..3665    -  rep_origin     f1 ori (sequence partly withheld): f1 bacteriophage origin of replication; arrow indicates direction of (+) strand synthesis
   3692..3796    +  promoter       AmpR promoter: bla
   3798..4155    +  promoter       SV40 promoter: SV40 enhancer and early promoter
   4190..4984    +  CDS            NeoR/KanR: aminoglycoside phosphotransferase from Tn5; aph(3')-II (or nptII); confers resistance to neomycin, kanamycin, and G418 (Geneticin®)
   5005..5157    +  CDS            ble (fragment): BLE_KLEPN - Experimental evidence at protein level: Swiss-Prot protein existence level 1. Binding protein with a strong affinity to the bleomycin family of antibiotics. Binds to CL990; an antimitotic-antibiotic compound. From Klebsiella pneumoniae.
   5216..5263    +  polyA_signal   HSV TK poly(A) signal: herpes simplex virus thymidine kinase polyadenylation signal (Cole and Stacy, 1985)
   5354..5370    -  polyA_signal   bGH poly(A) signal (fragment): bovine growth hormone polyadenylation signal
   5592..6180    +  rep_origin     ori: high-copy-number ColE1/pMB1/pBR322/pUC origin of replication
>Addgene plasmid #163435 | Nup54_mEGFP510(-4) | depositor full sequence | sequence record 316737 | Nup54_mEGFP510(-4) sequence 6294 bps
TAGTTATTAATAGTAATCAATTACGGGGTCATTAGTTCATAGCCCATATATGGAGTTCCGCGTTACATAA
CTTACGGTAAATGGCCCGCCTGGCTGACCGCCCAACGACCCCCGCCCATTGACGTCAATAATGACGTATG
TTCCCATAGTAACGCCAATAGGGACTTTCCATTGACGTCAATGGGTGGAGTATTTACGGTAAACTGCCCA
CTTGGCAGTACATCAAGTGTATCATATGCCAAGTACGCCCCCTATTGACGTCAATGACGGTAAATGGCCC
GCCTGGCATTATGCCCAGTACATGACCTTATGGGACTTTCCTACTTGGCAGTACATCTACGTATTAGTCA
TCGCTATTACCATGGTGATGCGGTTTTGGCAGTACATCAATGGGCGTGGATAGCGGTTTGACTCACGGGG
ATTTCCAAGTCTCCACCCCATTGACGTCAATGGGAGTTTGTTTTGGCACCAAAATCAACGGGACTTTCCA
AAATGTCGTAACAACTCCGCCCCATTGACGCAAATGGGCGGTAGGCGTGTACGGTGGGAGGTCTATATAA
GCAGAGCTGGTTTAGTGAACCGTCAGATCCGCTAGCGCTACCGGACTCAGATCTCGAGCTCAAGCTTCGA
ATTCTGCAGTCGACGGTACCGCGGGCCCGGGATCCACCGGTCCCGCGACATGGCATTCAATTTTGGGGCT
CCTTCGGGCACTTCGGGCACCTCTACAGCCACCGCGGCACCGGCGGGCGGGTTTGGCGGATTTGGAACAA
CAACTACAACTGCAGGCTCTGCATTCAGCTTTTCTGCCCCAACAAACACAGGCAGTACAGGCCTTCTCGG
CGGCACTCAGAACAAAGGTTTTGGCTTTGGCACTGGTTTTGGCACATCGACGGGTACTGGCACTGGTTTA
GGCACTGGCTTGGGAACCGGACTTGGATTCGGAGGATTTAACACCCAGCAGCAGCAGCAGCAGCAGCAGA
CTTCTTTAGGCGGTCTCTTCAGTCAGCCTGCACAGGCCCCTGCGCAGTCCAACCAACTCATCAACACTGC
CAGCGCTCTTTCTGCTCCAACGCTATTGGGGGATGAGAGAGATGCCATCTTGGCAAAGTGGAACCAGTTG
CAGGCCTTCTGGGGAACAGGAAAAGGATATTTCAATAATAACATTCCTCCAGTGGAGTTTACACAGGAAA
ACCCCTTTTGCCGATTTAAGGCTGTCGGTTACAGTTGTATGCCCAATAACAAAGATGAAGATGGACTAGT
GGTTCTAATTTTCAACAAAAAAGAAACAGATATTAGAAGCCAACAACAGCAGTTGGTAGAATCATTGCAT
AAAGTTCTGGGAGGAAACCAGACCCTCACTGTCAATGTGGAGGGCATTAAGACACTGCCCGACGATCAGA
CAGAAGTTGTCATTTACATTGTTGAGCGCTCTCCAAATGGCACCTCGAGAAGAGTTCCAGCGACAACGCT
GTATGCCCACTTTGAGCAAGCCAACATTAAAACACAGCTTCAGCAGCTTGGCGTGACCCTTTCTATGACC
AGAACAGAGCTGTCTCCTGCTCAGATCAAGCAGCTCCTACAGAACCCTCCTGCTGGTGTTGATCCCATTA
TTTGGGAACAGGCCAAGGTGGATAACCCGGATTCTGAAAAATTAATTCCTGTTCCAATGGTGGGTTTCAA
AGAATTGCTTCGAAGACTGAAGGTTCAAGACCAGATGACTAAGCAGCACCAGACCAGATTAGATATCATA
TCTGAAGATATTAGTGAACTGCAAAAGAATCAAACTACAACTATGGCCAAAATAGCACAATACAAGAGGA
AACTGATGGATCTCTCACACAGAACCTTACAGGTCCTAATCAAGCAGGAAATCCAGAGGAAGAGTGGCTA
TGCCATCCAGGCTGAGGAAGAACAGTTGCGGGTTCAGCTAGATACGATTCAAGGAGAGCTGAATGCACCC
ACTCAGTTCAAAGGTCGACTGAATGAACTGATGTCCCAGATCAGGATGCAGAATCATTTTGGAGCTGTGA
AATCTGAAGAAAAGTATTACATAGATGCAGACCTATTACGAGAGATCAAGCAGCATTTGAAACAGCAACA
GGAAGGCCTTAGCCACCTGATTAGCATCATAAAAGACGACCTGGAAGATATCAAGCTGGTAGAGCATGGA
CTGAATGAGACCATCCACAGCAGAGGCGGGGTCTTTAGCGGCGAGGAGCTGTTCACCGGGGTGGTGCCCA
TCCTGGTCGAGCTGGACGGCGACGTAAACGGCCACAAGTTCAGCGTGTCCGGCGAGGGCGAGGGCGATGC
CACCTACGGCAAGCTGACCCTGAAGTTCATCTGCACCACCGGCAAGCTGCCCGTGCCCTGGCCCACCCTC
GTGACCACCCTGACCTACGGCGTGCAGTGCTTCAGCCGCTACCCCGACCACATGAAGCAGCACGACTTCT
TCAAGTCCGCCATGCCCGAAGGCTACGTCCAGGAGCGCACCATCTTCTTCAAGGACGACGGCAACTACAA
GACCCGCGCCGAGGTGAAGTTCGAGGGCGACACCCTGGTGAACCGCATCGAGCTGAAGGGCATCGACTTC
AAGGAGGACGGCAACATCCTGGGGCACAAGCTGGAGTACAACTACAACAGCCACAACGTCTATATCATGG
CCGACAAGCAGAAGAACGGCATCAAGGTGAACTTCAAGATCCGCCACAACATCGAGGACGGCAGCGTGCA
GCTCGCCGACCACTACCAGCAGAACACCCCCATCGGCGACGGCCCCGTGCTGCTGCCCGACAACCACTAC
CTGAGCACCCAGTCCAAGCTGAGCAAAGACCCCAACGAGAAGCGCGATCACATGGTCCTGCTGGAGTTCG
TGACCGCCGCCGGGATCACTCTCGGCATGGACGAGCTGTACAAGTGACCATTGCGCTGTCCAGAGGTTCA
TAAAGCTGTGTACAAGTAAAGCGGCCGCGACTCTAGATCATAATCAGCCATACCACATTTGTAGAGGTTT
TACTTGCTTTAAAAAACCTCCCACACCTCCCCCTGAACCTGAAACATAAAATGAATGCAATTGTTGTTGT
TAACTTGTTTATTGCAGCTTATAATGGTTACAAATAAAGCAATAGCATCACAAATTTCACAAATAAAGCA
TTTTTTTCACTGCATTCTAGTTGTGGTTTGTCCAAACTCATCAATGTATCTTAAGGCGTAAATTGTAAGC
GTTAATATTTTGTTAAAATTCGCGTTAAATTTTTGTTAAATCAGCTCATTTTTTAACCAATAGGCCGAAA
TCGGCAAAATCCCTTATAAATCAAAAGAATAGACCGAGATAGGGT
[37 nt withheld, positions 3336-3372]
AAAGAACGTGGACTCCAACGTCAAAGG
[49 nt withheld, positions 3400-3448]
T
[91 nt withheld, positions 3450-3540]
G
[124 nt withheld, positions 3542-3665]
CAGGTGGCACTTTTCGGGGAAATGTGCGCGGAACCCCTATTTGTTTATTTTTCTAAATACATTCAAATAT
GTATCCGCTCATGAGACAATAACCCTGATAAATGCTTCAATAATATTGAAAAAGGAAGAGTCCTGAGGCG
GAAAGAACCAGCTGTGGAATGTGTGTCAGTTAGGGTGTGGAAAGTCCCCAGGCTCCCCAGCAGGCAGAAG
TATGCAAAGCATGCATCTCAATTAGTCAGCAACCAGGTGTGGAAAGTCCCCAGGCTCCCCAGCAGGCAGA
AGTATGCAAAGCATGCATCTCAATTAGTCAGCAACCATAGTCCCGCCCCTAACTCCGCCCATCCCGCCCC
TAACTCCGCCCAGTTCCGCCCATTCTCCGCCCCATGGCTGACTAATTTTTTTTATTTATGCAGAGGCCGA
GGCCGCCTCGGCCTCTGAGCTATTCCAGAAGTAGTGAGGAGGCTTTTTTGGAGGCCTAGGCTTTTGCAAA
GATCGATCAAGAGACAGGATGAGGATCGTTTCGCATGATTGAACAAGATGGATTGCACGCAGGTTCTCCG
GCCGCTTGGGTGGAGAGGCTATTCGGCTATGACTGGGCACAACAGACAATCGGCTGCTCTGATGCCGCCG
TGTTCCGGCTGTCAGCGCAGGGGCGCCCGGTTCTTTTTGTCAAGACCGACCTGTCCGGTGCCCTGAATGA
ACTGCAAGACGAGGCAGCGCGGCTATCGTGGCTGGCCACGACGGGCGTTCCTTGCGCAGCTGTGCTCGAC
GTTGTCACTGAAGCGGGAAGGGACTGGCTGCTATTGGGCGAAGTGCCGGGGCAGGATCTCCTGTCATCTC
ACCTTGCTCCTGCCGAGAAAGTATCCATCATGGCTGATGCAATGCGGCGGCTGCATACGCTTGATCCGGC
TACCTGCCCATTCGACCACCAAGCGAAACATCGCATCGAGCGAGCACGTACTCGGATGGAAGCCGGTCTT
GTCGATCAGGATGATCTGGACGAAGAGCATCAGGGGCTCGCGCCAGCCGAACTGTTCGCCAGGCTCAAGG
CGAGCATGCCCGACGGCGAGGATCTCGTCGTGACCCATGGCGATGCCTGCTTGCCGAATATCATGGTGGA
AAATGGCCGCTTTTCTGGATTCATCGACTGTGGCCGGCTGGGTGTGGCGGACCGCTATCAGGACATAGCG
TTGGCTACCCGTGATATTGCTGAAGAGCTTGGCGGCGAATGGGCTGACCGCTTCCTCGTGCTTTACGGTA
TCGCCGCTCCCGATTCGCAGCGCATCGCCTTCTATCGCCTTCTTGACGAGTTCTTCTGAGCGGGACTCTG
GGGTTCGAAATGACCGACCAAGCGACGCCCAACCTGCCATCACGAGATTTCGATTCCACCGCCGCCTTCT
ATGAAAGGTTGGGCTTCGGAATCGTTTTCCGGGACGCCGGCTGGATGATCCTCCAGCGCGGGGATCTCAT
GCTGGAGTTCTTCGCCCACCCTAGGGGGAGGCTAACTGAAACACGGAAGGAGACAATACCGGAAGGAACC
CGCGCTATGACGGCAATAAAAAGACAGAATAAAACGCACGGTGTTGGGTCGTTTGTTCATAAACGCGGGG
TTCGGTCCCAGGGCTGGCACTCTGTCGATACCCCACCGAGACCCCATTGGGGCCAATACGCCCGCGTTTC
TTCCTTTTCCCCACCCCACCCCCCAAGTTCGGGTGAAGGCCCAGGGCTCGCAGCCAACGTCGGGGCGGCA
GGCCCTGCCATAGCCTCAGGTTACTCATATATACTTTAGATTGATTTAAAACTTCATTTTTAATTTAAAA
GGATCTAGGTGAAGATCCTTTTTGATAATCTCATGACCAAAATCCCTTAACGTGAGTTTTCGTTCCACTG
AGCGTCAGACCCCGTAGAAAAGATCAAAGGATCTTCTTGAGATCCTTTTTTTCTGCGCGTAATCTGCTGC
TTGCAAACAAAAAAACCACCGCTACCAGCGGTGGTTTGTTTGCCGGATCAAGAGCTACCAACTCTTTTTC
CGAAGGTAACTGGCTTCAGCAGAGCGCAGATACCAAATACTGTCCTTCTAGTGTAGCCGTAGTTAGGCCA
CCACTTCAAGAACTCTGTAGCACCGCCTACATACCTCGCTCTGCTAATCCTGTTACCAGTGGCTGCTGCC
AGTGGCGATAAGTCGTGTCTTACCGGGTTGGACTCAAGACGATAGTTACCGGATAAGGCGCAGCGGTCGG
GCTGAACGGGGGGTTCGTGCACACAGCCCAGCTTGGAGCGAACGACCTACACCGAACTGAGATACCTACA
GCGTGAGCTATGAGAAAGCGCCACGCTTCCCGAAGGGAGAAAGGCGGACAGGTATCCGGTAAGCGGCAGG
GTCGGAACAGGAGAGCGCACGAGGGAGCTTCCAGGGGGAAACGCCTGGTATCTTTATAGTCCTGTCGGGT
TTCGCCACCTCTGACTTGAGCGTCGATTTTTGTGATGCTCGTCAGGGGGGCGGAGCCTATGGAAAAACGC
CAGCAACGCGGCCTTTTTACGGTTCCTGGCCTTTTGCTGGCCTTTTGCTCACATGTTCTTTCCTGCGTTA
TCCCCTGATTCTGTGGATAACCGTATTACCGCCATGCAT
