Features (pLannotate 1.2.2; 15 found; start..end, strand, type, name):
     83..386     +  enhancer       CMV enhancer: human cytomegalovirus immediate early enhancer
    387..590     +  promoter       CMV promoter: human cytomegalovirus (CMV) immediate early promoter
    613..693     +  misc_feature   MCS: multiple cloning site
    702..2231    +  CDS            Nup54: NUP54_RAT - Experimental evidence at protein level: Swiss-Prot protein existence level 1. Component of the nuclear pore complex, a complex required for the trafficking across the nuclear membrane. From Rattus norvegicus (Rat).
   2223..2936    +  CDS            mEGFP: mEGFP is a basic (constitutively fluorescent) green fluorescent protein published in 2002, derived from Aequorea victoria. It has moderate acid sensitivity.
   2956..3039    +  CDS            large T antigen (fragment): large T antigen from SV40 (simian virus 40)
   3062..3183    +  polyA_signal   SV40 poly(A) signal: SV40 polyadenylation signal
   3217..3645    -  rep_origin     f1 ori (sequence partly withheld): f1 bacteriophage origin of replication; arrow indicates direction of (+) strand synthesis
   3672..3776    +  promoter       AmpR promoter: bla
   3778..4135    +  promoter       SV40 promoter: SV40 enhancer and early promoter
   4170..4964    +  CDS            NeoR/KanR: aminoglycoside phosphotransferase from Tn5; aph(3')-II (or nptII); confers resistance to neomycin, kanamycin, and G418 (Geneticin®)
   4985..5137    +  CDS            ble (fragment): BLE_KLEPN - Experimental evidence at protein level: Swiss-Prot protein existence level 1. Binding protein with a strong affinity to the bleomycin family of antibiotics. Binds to CL990; an antimitotic-antibiotic compound. From Klebsiella pneumoniae.
   5196..5243    +  polyA_signal   HSV TK poly(A) signal: herpes simplex virus thymidine kinase polyadenylation signal (Cole and Stacy, 1985)
   5334..5350    -  polyA_signal   bGH poly(A) signal (fragment): bovine growth hormone polyadenylation signal
   5572..6160    +  rep_origin     ori: high-copy-number ColE1/pMB1/pBR322/pUC origin of replication
>Addgene plasmid #163435 | Nup54_mEGFP510(-4) | addgene full sequence | sequence record 321890 | Addgene NGS Result
TAACCGTATTACCGCCATGCATTAGTTATTAATAGTAATCAATTACGGGGTCATTAGTTCATAGCCCATA
TATGGAGTTCCGCGTTACATAACTTACGGTAAATGGCCCGCCTGGCTGACCGCCCAACGACCCCCGCCCA
TTGACGTCAATAATGACGTATGTTCCCATAGTAACGCCAATAGGGACTTTCCATTGACGTCAATGGGTGG
AGTATTTACGGTAAACTGCCCACTTGGCAGTACATCAAGTGTATCATATGCCAAGTACGCCCCCTATTGA
CGTCAATGACGGTAAATGGCCCGCCTGGCATTATGCCCAGTACATGACCTTATGGGACTTTCCTACTTGG
CAGTACATCTACGTATTAGTCATCGCTATTACCATGGTGATGCGGTTTTGGCAGTACATCAATGGGCGTG
GATAGCGGTTTGACTCACGGGGATTTCCAAGTCTCCACCCCATTGACGTCAATGGGAGTTTGTTTTGGCA
CCAAAATCAACGGGACTTTCCAAAATGTCGTAACAACTCCGCCCCATTGACGCAAATGGGCGGTAGGCGT
GTACGGTGGGAGGTCTATATAAGCAGAGCTGGTTTAGTGAACCGTCAGATCCGCTAGCGCTACCGGACTC
AGATCTCGAGCTCAAGCTTCGAATTCTGCAGTCGACGGTACCGCGGGCCCGGGATCCACCGGTCCCGCGA
CATGGCATTCAATTTTGGGGCTCCTTCGGGCACTTCGGGCACCTCTACAGCCACCGCGGCACCGGCGGGC
GGGTTTGGCGGATTTGGAACAACAACTACAACTGCAGGCTCTGCATTCAGCTTTTCTGCCCCAACAAACA
CAGGCAGTACAGGCCTTCTCGGCGGCACTCAGAACAAAGGTTTTGGCTTTGGCACTGGTTTTGGCACATC
GACGGGTACTGGCACTGGTTTAGGCACTGGCTTGGGAACCGGACTTGGATTCGGAGGATTTAACACCCAG
CAGCAGCAGCAGCAGCAGCAGACTTCTTTAGGCGGTCTCTTCAGTCAGCCTGCACAGGCCCCTGCGCAGT
CCAACCAACTCATCAACACTGCCAGCGCTCTTTCTGCTCCAACGCTATTGGGGGATGAGAGAGATGCCAT
CTTGGCAAAGTGGAACCAGTTGCAGGCCTTCTGGGGAACAGGAAAAGGATATTTCAATAATAACATTCCT
CCAGTGGAGTTTACACAGGAAAACCCCTTTTGCCGATTTAAGGCTGTCGGTTACAGTTGTATGCCCAATA
ACAAAGATGAAGATGGACTAGTGGTTCTAATTTTCAACAAAAAAGAAACAGATATTAGAAGCCAACAACA
GCAGTTGGTAGAATCATTGCATAAAGTTCTGGGAGGAAACCAGACCCTCACTGTCAATGTGGAGGGCATT
AAGACACTGCCCGACGATCAGACAGAAGTTGTCATTTACATTGTTGAGCGCTCTCCAAATGGCACCTCGA
GAAGAGTTCCAGCGACAACGCTGTATGCCCACTTTGAGCAAGCCAACATTAAAACACAGCTTCAGCAGCT
TGGCGTGACCCTTTCTATGACCAGAACAGAGCTGTCTCCTGCTCAGATCAAGCAGCTCCTACAGAACCCT
CCTGCTGGTGTTGATCCCATTATTTGGGAACAGGCCAAGGTGGATAACCCGGATTCTGAAAAATTAATTC
CTGTTCCAATGGTGGGTTTCAAAGAATTGCTTCGAAGACTGAAGGTTCAAGACCAGATGACTAAGCAGCA
CCAGACCAGATTAGATATCATATCTGAAGATATTAGTGAACTGCAAAAGAATCAAACTACAACTATGGCC
AAAATAGCACAATACAAGAGGAAACTGATGGATCTCTCACACAGAACCTTACAGGTCCTAATCAAGCAGG
AAATCCAGAGGAAGAGTGGCTATGCCATCCAGGCTGAGGAAGAACAGTTGCGGGTTCAGCTAGATACGAT
TCAAGGAGAGCTGAATGCACCCACTCAGTTCAAAGGTCGACTGAATGAACTGATGTCCCAGATCAGGATG
CAGAATCATTTTGGAGCTGTGAAATCTGAAGAAAAGTATTACATAGATGCAGACCTATTACGAGAGATCA
AGCAGCATTTGAAACAGCAACAGGAAGGCCTTAGCCACCTGATTAGCATCATAAAAGACGACCTGGAAGA
TATCAAGCTGGTAGAGCATGGACTGAATGAGACCATCCACAGCAGAGGCGGGGTCTTTAGCGGCGAGGAG
CTGTTCACCGGGGTGGTGCCCATCCTGGTCGAGCTGGACGGCGACGTAAACGGCCACAAGTTCAGCGTGT
CCGGCGAGGGCGAGGGCGATGCCACCTACGGCAAGCTGACCCTGAAGTTCATCTGCACCACCGGCAAGCT
GCCCGTGCCCTGGCCCACCCTCGTGACCACCCTGACCTACGGCGTGCAGTGCTTCAGCCGCTACCCCGAC
CACATGAAGCAGCACGACTTCTTCAAGTCCGCCATGCCCGAAGGCTACGTCCAGGAGCGCACCATCTTCT
TCAAGGACGACGGCAACTACAAGACCCGCGCCGAGGTGAAGTTCGAGGGCGACACCCTGGTGAACCGCAT
CGAGCTGAAGGGCATCGACTTCAAGGAGGACGGCAACATCCTGGGGCACAAGCTGGAGTACAACTACAAC
AGCCACAACGTCTATATCATGGCCGACAAGCAGAAGAACGGCATCAAGGTGAACTTCAAGATCCGCCACA
ACATCGAGGACGGCAGCGTGCAGCTCGCCGACCACTACCAGCAGAACACCCCCATCGGCGACGGCCCCGT
GCTGCTGCCCGACAACCACTACCTGAGCACCCAGTCCAAGCTGAGCAAAGACCCCAACGAGAAGCGCGAT
CACATGGTCCTGCTGGAGTTCGTGACCGCCGCCGGGATCACTCTCGGCATGGACGAGCTGTACAAGTAAA
GCGGCCGCGACTCTAGATCATAATCAGCCATACCACATTTGTAGAGGTTTTACTTGCTTTAAAAAACCTC
CCACACCTCCCCCTGAACCTGAAACATAAAATGAATGCAATTGTTGTTGTTAACTTGTTTATTGCAGCTT
ATAATGGTTACAAATAAAGCAATAGCATCACAAATTTCACAAATAAAGCATTTTTTTCACTGCATTCTAG
TTGTGGTTTGTCCAAACTCATCAATGTATCTTAAGGCGTAAATTGTAAGCGTTAATATTTTGTTAAAATT
CGCGTTAAATTTTTGTTAAATCAGCTCATTTTTTAACCAATAGGCCGAAATCGGCAAAATCCCTTATAAA
TCAAAAGAATAGACCGAGATAGGGT
[37 nt withheld, positions 3316-3352]
AAAGAACGTGGACTCCAACGTCAAAGG
[49 nt withheld, positions 3380-3428]
T
[91 nt withheld, positions 3430-3520]
G
[124 nt withheld, positions 3522-3645]
CAGGTGGCACTTTTCGGGGAAATGTGCGCGGAACCCCTATTTGTTTATTTTTCTAAATACATTCAAATAT
GTATCCGCTCATGAGACAATAACCCTGATAAATGCTTCAATAATATTGAAAAAGGAAGAGTCCTGAGGCG
GAAAGAACCAGCTGTGGAATGTGTGTCAGTTAGGGTGTGGAAAGTCCCCAGGCTCCCCAGCAGGCAGAAG
TATGCAAAGCATGCATCTCAATTAGTCAGCAACCAGGTGTGGAAAGTCCCCAGGCTCCCCAGCAGGCAGA
AGTATGCAAAGCATGCATCTCAATTAGTCAGCAACCATAGTCCCGCCCCTAACTCCGCCCATCCCGCCCC
TAACTCCGCCCAGTTCCGCCCATTCTCCGCCCCATGGCTGACTAATTTTTTTTATTTATGCAGAGGCCGA
GGCCGCCTCGGCCTCTGAGCTATTCCAGAAGTAGTGAGGAGGCTTTTTTGGAGGCCTAGGCTTTTGCAAA
GATCGATCAAGAGACAGGATGAGGATCGTTTCGCATGATTGAACAAGATGGATTGCACGCAGGTTCTCCG
GCCGCTTGGGTGGAGAGGCTATTCGGCTATGACTGGGCACAACAGACAATCGGCTGCTCTGATGCCGCCG
TGTTCCGGCTGTCAGCGCAGGGGCGCCCGGTTCTTTTTGTCAAGACCGACCTGTCCGGTGCCCTGAATGA
ACTGCAAGACGAGGCAGCGCGGCTATCGTGGCTGGCCACGACGGGCGTTCCTTGCGCAGCTGTGCTCGAC
GTTGTCACTGAAGCGGGAAGGGACTGGCTGCTATTGGGCGAAGTGCCGGGGCAGGATCTCCTGTCATCTC
ACCTTGCTCCTGCCGAGAAAGTATCCATCATGGCTGATGCAATGCGGCGGCTGCATACGCTTGATCCGGC
TACCTGCCCATTCGACCACCAAGCGAAACATCGCATCGAGCGAGCACGTACTCGGATGGAAGCCGGTCTT
GTCGATCAGGATGATCTGGACGAAGAGCATCAGGGGCTCGCGCCAGCCGAACTGTTCGCCAGGCTCAAGG
CGAGCATGCCCGACGGCGAGGATCTCGTCGTGACCCATGGCGATGCCTGCTTGCCGAATATCATGGTGGA
AAATGGCCGCTTTTCTGGATTCATCGACTGTGGCCGGCTGGGTGTGGCGGACCGCTATCAGGACATAGCG
TTGGCTACCCGTGATATTGCTGAAGAGCTTGGCGGCGAATGGGCTGACCGCTTCCTCGTGCTTTACGGTA
TCGCCGCTCCCGATTCGCAGCGCATCGCCTTCTATCGCCTTCTTGACGAGTTCTTCTGAGCGGGACTCTG
GGGTTCGAAATGACCGACCAAGCGACGCCCAACCTGCCATCACGAGATTTCGATTCCACCGCCGCCTTCT
ATGAAAGGTTGGGCTTCGGAATCGTTTTCCGGGACGCCGGCTGGATGATCCTCCAGCGCGGGGATCTCAT
GCTGGAGTTCTTCGCCCACCCTAGGGGGAGGCTAACTGAAACACGGAAGGAGACAATACCGGAAGGAACC
CGCGCTATGACGGCAATAAAAAGACAGAATAAAACGCACGGTGTTGGGTCGTTTGTTCATAAACGCGGGG
TTCGGTCCCAGGGCTGGCACTCTGTCGATACCCCACCGAGACCCCATTGGGGCCAATACGCCCGCGTTTC
TTCCTTTTCCCCACCCCACCCCCCAAGTTCGGGTGAAGGCCCAGGGCTCGCAGCCAACGTCGGGGCGGCA
GGCCCTGCCATAGCCTCAGGTTACTCATATATACTTTAGATTGATTTAAAACTTCATTTTTAATTTAAAA
GGATCTAGGTGAAGATCCTTTTTGATAATCTCATGACCAAAATCCCTTAACGTGAGTTTTCGTTCCACTG
AGCGTCAGACCCCGTAGAAAAGATCAAAGGATCTTCTTGAGATCCTTTTTTTCTGCGCGTAATCTGCTGC
TTGCAAACAAAAAAACCACCGCTACCAGCGGTGGTTTGTTTGCCGGATCAAGAGCTACCAACTCTTTTTC
CGAAGGTAACTGGCTTCAGCAGAGCGCAGATACCAAATACTGTTCTTCTAGTGTAGCCGTAGTTAGGCCA
CCACTTCAAGAACTCTGTAGCACCGCCTACATACCTCGCTCTGCTAATCCTGTTACCAGTGGCTGCTGCC
AGTGGCGATAAGTCGTGTCTTACCGGGTTGGACTCAAGACGATAGTTACCGGATAAGGCGCAGCGGTCGG
GCTGAACGGGGGGTTCGTGCACACAGCCCAGCTTGGAGCGAACGACCTACACCGAACTGAGATACCTACA
GCGTGAGCTATGAGAAAGCGCCACGCTTCCCGAAGGGAGAAAGGCGGACAGGTATCCGGTAAGCGGCAGG
GTCGGAACAGGAGAGCGCACGAGGGAGCTTCCAGGGGGAAACGCCTGGTATCTTTATAGTCCTGTCGGGT
TTCGCCACCTCTGACTTGAGCGTCGATTTTTGTGATGCTCGTCAGGGGGGCGGAGCCTATGGAAAAACGC
CAGCAACGCGGCCTTTTTACGGTTCCTGGCCTTTTGCTGGCCTTTTGCTCACATGTTCTTTCCTGCGTTA
TCCCCTGATTCTGTGGA
